Addgene plasmid #1496: pPD95_79
Purpose: (Empty Backbone)
Depositing lab: Andrew Fire. Depositing organization: Carnegie Institution for Science.
Backbone
  Vector backbone: Unknown
  Backbone size (bp): 4498
  Vector type: Worm Expression
Growth in bacteria
  Bacterial resistance: Ampicillin, 100 μg/mL
  Growth temperature: 37°C
  Growth strain: DH5alpha
  Copy number: Unknown
Gene/Insert
  Gene/Insert name: None
  Tag / fusion protein: IVSA, rf2211, gfpN, IVSR, gfpS65C, IVSS, IVST, gfpC, IVSL, decoy
  Cloning method: Restriction Enzyme
Terms and licenses: Academic/Nonprofit Terms; Industry Terms: Not Available to Industry
Depositor comments: See Fire Lab Vector Kit Documentation 1995. Fire Lab Miniprep Number pPD95.79, Ligation number NONE.
How to cite: pPD95_79 was a gift from Andrew Fire (Addgene plasmid # 1496 ; http://n2t.net/addgene:1496 ; RRID:Addgene_1496)
