[The description below was written by a language model from this plasmid's Addgene catalogue record, the feature table of its GenBank file and pLannotate feature annotations shown in this document.]
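Description:
pPD95_79 is an empty worm-expression backbone of about 4.5 kb from the 1995 Fire Lab C. elegans vector kit, designed for building GFP reporter fusions. The backbone is listed as unknown, but the annotated features point to a pUC-type plasmid. It carries a high-copy ColE1/pMB1-family origin, an ampicillin resistance gene (β-lactamase with its own promoter), residual bom and rop fragments, and remnants of the lac region (lacI fragment, CAP site, lac promoter and operator) next to a fragment of the pUC18/19 multiple cloning site. It is propagated in E. coli under ampicillin selection.

The payload is a promoterless GFP cassette just downstream of the polylinker. The catalogue's module list describes a GFP coding region carrying the S65C substitution, divided into segments (gfpN, gfpS65C, gfpC) by several short introns (IVSA, IVSR, IVSS, IVST, IVSL), a design generally used to improve transgene expression in worms. The automated annotation recognises this region as an Aequorea victoria-derived green fluorescent protein. The "rf2211" entry appears to designate the reading frame across the cloning sites, though the record does not explain it. The "decoy" module is also listed without explanation. A short match to C. elegans aex-5 lies downstream of GFP, and its role is not stated; no worm promoter or 3' UTR is explicitly annotated.

Users would normally insert a promoter or gene fragment of interest by restriction cloning upstream of GFP to make transcriptional or translational reporters for expression analysis in transgenic worms. The accompanying GenBank record covers only 1,324 bp of the plasmid and annotates just a GFP reverse sequencing primer site.
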