Features (pLannotate 1.2.2; 12 found; start..end, strand, type, name):
      1..41      -  misc_feature   MCS (fragment): pUC18/19 multiple cloning site
    141..1001    +  CDS            sg25: sg25 is a basic (constitutively fluorescent) green fluorescent protein published in 1997, derived from Aequorea victoria.
   1622..1774    +  CDS            aex-5 (fragment): AEX5_CAEEL - Also known as kpc-3 From Caenorhabditis elegans.
   1902..1937    +  CDS            rop (fragment): Rop protein, which maintains plasmids at low copy number; rop
   2039..2138    +  misc_feature   bom (fragment): basis of mobility region from pBR322
   2236..2340    +  promoter       AmpR promoter: bla
   2341..3201    +  CDS            AmpR: β-lactamase; bla; confers resistance to ampicillin, carbenicillin, and related antibiotics
   3372..3960    +  rep_origin     ori: high-copy-number ColE1/pMB1/pBR322/pUC origin of replication
   4143..4235    +  CDS            lacI (fragment): lac repressor; lacI; The lac repressor binds to the lac operator to inhibit transcription in E. coli. This inhibition can be relieved by adding lactose or isopropyl-β-D-thiogalactopyranoside (IPTG).
   4248..4269    +  protein_bind   CAP binding site: CAP binding activates transcription in the presence of cAMP. E. coli catabolite activator protein
   4284..4314    +  promoter       lac promoter: promoter for the E. coli lac operon
   4322..4338    +  protein_bind   lac operator: The lac repressor binds to the lac operator to inhibit transcription in E. coli. This inhibition can be relieved by adding lactose or isopropyl-β-D-thiogalactopyranoside (IPTG). lac repressor encoded by lacI
>Addgene plasmid #1496 | pPD95_79 | depositor full sequence | sequence record 107 | Author sequence
AAGCTTGCATGCCTGCAGGTCGACTCTAGAGGATCCCCGGGATTGGCCAAAGGACCCAAAGGTATGTTTC
GAATGATACTAACATAACATAGAACATTTTCAGGAGGACCCTTGCTTGGAGGGTACCGGTAGAAAAAATG
AGTAAAGGAGAAGAACTTTTCACTGGAGTTGTCCCAATTCTTGTTGAATTAGATGGTGATGTTAATGGGC
ACAAATTTTCTGTCAGTGGAGAGGGTGAAGGTGATGCAACATACGGAAAACTTACCCTTAAATTTATTTG
CACTACTGGAAAACTACCTGTTCCATGGGTAAGTTTAAACATATATATACTAACTAACCCTGATTATTTA
AATTTTCAGCCAACACTTGTCACTACTTTCTGTTATGGTGTTCAATGCTTCTCGAGATACCCAGATCATA
TGAAACGGCATGACTTTTTCAAGAGTGCCATGCCCGAAGGTTATGTACAGGAAAGAACTATATTTTTCAA
AGATGACGGGAACTACAAGACACGTAAGTTTAAACAGTTCGGTACTAACTAACCATACATATTTAAATTT
TCAGGTGCTGAAGTCAAGTTTGAAGGTGATACCCTTGTTAATAGAATCGAGTTAAAAGGTATTGATTTTA
AAGAAGATGGAAACATTCTTGGACACAAATTGGAATACAACTATAACTCACACAATGTATACATCATGGC
AGACAAACAAAAGAATGGAATCAAAGTTGTAAGTTTAAACATGATTTTACTAACTAACTAATCTGATTTA
AATTTTCAGAACTTCAAAATTAGACACAACATTGAAGATGGAAGCGTTCAACTAGCAGACCATTATCAAC
AAAATACTCCAATTGGCGATGGCCCTGTCCTTTTACCAGACAACCATTACCTGTCCACACAATCTGCCCT
TTCGAAAGATCCCAACGAAAAGAGAGACCACATGGTCCTTCTTGAGTTTGTAACAGCTGCTGGGATTACA
CATGGCATGGATGAACTATACAAATAGCATTCGTAGAATTCCAACTGAGCGCCGGTCGCTACCATTACCA
ACTTGTCTGGTGTCAAAAATAATAGGGGCCGCTGTCATCAGAGTAAGTTTAAACTGAGTTCTACTAACTA
ACGAGTAATATTTAAATTTTCAGCATCTCGCGCCCGTGCCTCTGACTTCTAAGTCCAATTACTCTTCAAC
ATCCCTACATGCTCTTTCTCCCTGTGCTCCCACCCCCTATTTTTGTTATTATCAAAAAACTTCTCTTAAT
TTCTTTGTTTTTTAGCTTCTTTTAAGTCACCTCTAACAATGAAATTGTGTAGATTCAAAAATAGAATTAA
TTCGTAATAAAAAGTCGAAAAAAATTGTGCTCCCTCCCCCCATTAATAATAATTCTATCCCAAAATCTAC
ACAATGTTCTGTGTACACTTCTTATGTTTTTTACTTCTGATAAATTTTTTTGAAACATCATAGAAAAAAC
CGCACACAAAATACCTTATCATATGTTACGTTTCAGTTTATGACCGCAATTTTTATTTCTTCGCACGTCT
GGGCCTCTCATGACGTCAAATCATGCTCATCGTGAAAAAGTTTTGGAGTATTTTTGGAATTTTTCAATCA
AGTGAAAGTTTATGAAATTAATTTTCCTGCTTTTGCTTTTTGGGGTTTCCCCTATTGTTTGTCAAGATTT
CGAGGACGGCGTTTTTCTTGCTAAAATCACAAGTATTGATGAGCACGATGCAAGAAAGATCGGAAGAAGG
TTTGGGTTTGAGGCTCAGTGGAAGGTGAGTAGAAGTTGATAATTTGAAAGTGGAGTAGTGTCTATGGGGT
TTTTGCCTTAAATGACAGAATACATTCCCAATATACCAAACATAACTGTTTCCTACTAGTCGGCCGTACG
GGCCCTTTCGTCTCGCGCGTTTCGGTGATGACGGTGAAAACCTCTGACACATGCAGCTCCCGGAGACGGT
CACAGCTTGTCTGTAAGCGGATGCCGGGAGCAGACAAGCCCGTCAGGGCGCGTCAGCGGGTGTTGGCGGG
TGTCGGGGCTGGCTTAACTATGCGGCATCAGAGCAGATTGTACTGAGAGTGCACCATATGCGGTGTGAAA
TACCGCACAGATGCGTAAGGAGAAAATACCGCATCAGGCGGCCTTAAGGGCCTCGTGATACGCCTATTTT
TATAGGTTAATGTCATGATAATAATGGTTTCTTAGACGTCAGGTGGCACTTTTCGGGGAAATGTGCGCGG
AACCCCTATTTGTTTATTTTTCTAAATACATTCAAATATGTATCCGCTCATGAGACAATAACCCTGATAA
ATGCTTCAATAATATTGAAAAAGGAAGAGTATGAGTATTCAACATTTCCGTGTCGCCCTTATTCCCTTTT
TTGCGGCATTTTGCCTTCCTGTTTTTGCTCACCCAGAAACGCTGGTGAAAGTAAAAGATGCTGAAGATCA
GTTGGGTGCACGAGTGGGTTACATCGAACTGGATCTCAACAGCGGTAAGATCCTTGAGAGTTTTCGCCCC
GAAGAACGTTTTCCAATGATGAGCACTTTTAAAGTTCTGCTATGTGGCGCGGTATTATCCCGTATTGACG
CCGGGCAAGAGCAACTCGGTCGCCGCATACACTATTCTCAGAATGACTTGGTTGAGTACTCACCAGTCAC
AGAAAAGCATCTTACGGATGGCATGACAGTAAGAGAATTATGCAGTGCTGCCATAACCATGAGTGATAAC
ACTGCGGCCAACTTACTTCTGACAACGATCGGAGGACCGAAGGAGCTAACCGCTTTTTTGCACAACATGG
GGGATCATGTAACTCGCCTTGATCGTTGGGAACCGGAGCTGAATGAAGCCATACCAAACGACGAGCGTGA
CACCACGATGCCTGTAGCAATGGCAACAACGTTGCGCAAACTATTAACTGGCGAACTACTTACTCTAGCT
TCCCGGCAACAATTAATAGACTGGATGGAGGCGGATAAAGTTGCAGGACCACTTCTGCGCTCGGCCCTTC
CGGCTGGCTGGTTTATTGCTGATAAATCTGGAGCCGGTGAGCGTGGGTCTCGCGGTATCATTGCAGCACT
GGGGCCAGATGGTAAGCCCTCCCGTATCGTAGTTATCTACACGACGGGGAGTCAGGCAACTATGGATGAA
CGAAATAGACAGATCGCTGAGATAGGTGCCTCACTGATTAAGCATTGGTAACTGTCAGACCAAGTTTACT
CATATATACTTTAGATTGATTTAAAACTTCATTTTTAATTTAAAAGGATCTAGGTGAAGATCCTTTTTGA
TAATCTCATGACCAAAATCCCTTAACGTGAGTTTTCGTTCCACTGAGCGTCAGACCCCGTAGAAAAGATC
AAAGGATCTTCTTGAGATCCTTTTTTTCTGCGCGTAATCTGCTGCTTGCAAACAAAAAAACCACCGCTAC
CAGCGGTGGTTTGTTTGCCGGATCAAGAGCTACCAACTCTTTTTCCGAAGGTAACTGGCTTCAGCAGAGC
GCAGATACCAAATACTGTCCTTCTAGTGTAGCCGTAGTTAGGCCACCACTTCAAGAACTCTGTAGCACCG
CCTACATACCTCGCTCTGCTAATCCTGTTACCAGTGGCTGCTGCCAGTGGCGATAAGTCGTGTCTTACCG
GGTTGGACTCAAGACGATAGTTACCGGATAAGGCGCAGCGGTCGGGCTGAACGGGGGGTTCGTGCACACA
GCCCAGCTTGGAGCGAACGACCTACACCGAACTGAGATACCTACAGCGTGAGCATTGAGAAAGCGCCACG
CTTCCCGAAGGGAGAAAGGCGGACAGGTATCCGGTAAGCGGCAGGGTCGGAACAGGAGAGCGCACGAGGG
AGCTTCCAGGGGGAAACGCCTGGTATCTTTATAGTCCTGTCGGGTTTCGCCACCTCTGACTTGAGCGTCG
ATTTTTGTGATGCTCGTCAGGGGGGCGGAGCCTATGGAAAAACGCCAGCAACGCGGCCTTTTTACGGTTC
CTGGCCTTTTGCTGGCCTTTTGCTCACATGTTCTTTCCTGCGTTATCCCCTGATTCTGTGGATAACCGTA
TTACCGCCTTTGAGTGAGCTGATACCGCTCGCCGCAGCCGAACGACCGAGCGCAGCGAGTCAGTGAGCGA
GGAAGCGGAAGAGCGCCCAATACGCAAACCGCCTCTCCCCGCGCGTTGGCCGATTCATTAATGCAGCTGG
CACGACAGGTTTCCCGACTGGAAAGCGGGCAGTGAGCGCAACGCAATTAATGTGAGTTAGCTCACTCATT
AGGCACCCCAGGCTTTACACTTTATGCTTCCGGCTCGTATGTTGTGTGGAATTGTGAGCGGATAACAATT
TCACACAGGAAACAGCTATGACCATGATTACGCCAAGCTGTAAGTTTAAACATGATCTTACTAACTAACT
ATTCTCATTTAAATTTTCAGAGCTTAAAAATGGCTGAAATCACTCACAACGATGGATACGCTAACAACTT
GGAAATGAAAT
