LOCUS       Exported 1324 bp ds-DNA linear SYN 18-MAY-2021
DEFINITION  synthetic linear DNA
ACCESSION   .
VERSION     .
KEYWORDS    pPD95_79
SOURCE      synthetic DNA construct
  ORGANISM  synthetic DNA construct
REFERENCE   1 (bases 1 to 1324)
  AUTHORS   Fire A et al
  TITLE     Fire Lab C. Elegans Vector Kit 1995
REFERENCE   2 (bases 1 to 1324)
  AUTHORS   .
  TITLE     Direct Submission
  JOURNAL   Exported May 18, 2021 from SnapGene Server 1.1.58
            http://www.snapgene.com
FEATURES             Location/Qualifiers
     source          1..1324
                     /organism="synthetic DNA construct"
                     /mol_type="other DNA"
     primer_bind     complement(267..295)
                     /label=GFP-R
                     /note="GFP, reverse primer. Does NOT anneal to EGFP"
ORIGIN
        1 tgntcttact aactaactat tctcatttaa attttcagag cttaaaaatg gctgaaatca
       61 ctcacaacga tggatacgct aacaacttgg aaatgaaata agcttgcatg cctgcaggtc
      121 gactctagag gatccccggg attggccaaa ggacccaaag gtatgtttcg aatgatacta
      181 acataacata gaacattttc aggaggaccc ttgcttggag ggtaccggta gaaaaaatga
      241 gtaaaggaga agaacttttc actggagttg tcccaattct tgttgaatta gatggtgatg
      301 ttaatgggca caaattttct gtcagtggag agggtgaagg tgatgcaaca tacggaaaac
      361 ttacccttaa atttatttgc actactggaa aactacctgt tccatgggta agtttaaaca
      421 tatatatact aactaaccct gattatttaa attttcagcc aacacttgtc actactttct
      481 gttatggtgt tcaatgcttc tcgagatacc cagatcatat gaaacggcat gactttttca
      541 agagtgccat gcccgaaggt tatgtacagg aaagaactat atttttcaaa gatgacggga
      601 actacaagac acgtaagttt aaacagttcg gtactaacta accatacata tttaaatttt
      661 caggtgctga agtcaagttt gaaggtgata cccttgttaa tagaatcgag ttaaaaggta
      721 ttgattttaa agaagatgga aacattcttg gacacaaatt ggaatacaac tataactcac
      781 acaatgtata catcatggca gacaaacaaa agaatggaat caaagttgta agtttaaaca
      841 tgattttact aactaactaa tctgatttaa attttcagaa cttcnaaatt agacacaaca
      901 ttggaagatg gaagcgttca cctagcagac cattatcaac aaaatactcc aattggcgat
      961 ggccctgtcc ttttaccaga cnaccattac ctgtccacac aatctgccct tccaaagatc
     1021 ccaacgaaag agagacccct ggncctcttg anttgnacca gctgcgggat accntggctg
     1081 gatgaactta caatagcatc gtaaatccac tgaggcggtc ctncatacca ctggcgggnc
     1141 aaaaaagggn ccngcccnna tantnacggt ccnaccacgg nanttanttc gctnccgncn
     1201 ggcntgatca ncaatacctc aanccaaggt ttcccgggcc ccccnnttgt nacaaactcn
     1261 tattnttttn cnnttncccc ccaaaagggg aacaaaaatt tcnaaaccaa atggcccccc
     1321 caaa
//
